>Addgene plasmid #120423 | pSU-araC-Cas9 | addgene full sequence | sequence record 235889 | Addgene NGS Result
GAATTCCGGATGAGCATTCATCAGGCGGGCAAGAATGTGAATAAAGGCCGGATAAAACTTGTGCTTATTT
TTCTTTACGGTCTTTAAAAAGGCCGTAATATCCAGCTGAACGGTCTGGTTATAGGTACATTGAGCAACTG
ACTGAAATGCCTCAAAATGTTCTTTACGATGCCATTGGGATATATCAACGGTGGTATATCCAGTGATTTT
TTTCTCCATTTTAGCTTCCTTAGCTCCTGAAAATCTCGATAACTCAAAAAATACGCCCGGTAGTGATCTT
ATTTCATTATGGTGAAAGTTGGAACCTCTTACGTGCCGATCAACGTCTCATTTTCGCCAAAAGTTGGCCC
AGGGCTTCCCGGTATCAACAGGGACACCAGGATTTATTTATTCTGCGAAGTGATCTTCCGTCACAGGTAT
TTATTCGGCGCAAAGTGCGTCGGGTGATGCTGCCAACTTACTGATTTAGTGTATGATGGTGTTTTTGAGG
TGCTCCAGTGGCTTCTGTTTCTATCAGCTGTCCCTCCTGTTCAGCTACTGACGGGGTGGTGCGTAACGGC
AAAAGCACCGCCGGACATCAGCGCCATTCGCCATTCAGGCTGCGCAACTGTTGGGAAGGGCGATCGGTGC
GGGCCTCTTCGCTATTACGCCAGCTGGCGAAAGGGGGATGTGCTGCAAGGCGATTAAGTTGGGTAACGCC
AGGGTTTTCCCAGTCACGACGTTGTAAAACGACGGCCAGTGCCAAGCTTGCATGCCTGCAGCATGAGCGG
ATACATATTTGAATGTATTTAGAAAAATAAACAAATAGGGGTTCCGCGCACATTTCCCCGAAAAGTGCCA
CCTGCATCGATTTATTATGACAACTTGACGGCTACATCATTCACTTTTTCTTCACAACCGGCACGGAACT
CGCTCGGGCTGGCCCCGGTGCATTTTTTAAATACCCGCGAGAAGTAGAGTTGATCGTCAAAACCAACATT
GCGACCGACGGTGGCGATAGGCATCCGGGTGGTGCTCAAAAGCAGCTTCGCCTGGCTGATACGTTGGTCC
TCGCGCCAGCTTAAGACGCTAATCCCTAACTGCTGGCGGAAAAGATGTGACAGACGCGACGGCGACAAGC
AAACATGCTGTGCGACGCTGGCGATATCAAAATTGCTGTCTGCCAGGTGATCGCTGATGTACTGACAAGC
CTCGCGTACCCGATTATCCATCGGTGGATGGAGCGACTCGTTAATCGCTTCCATGCGCCGCAGTAACAAT
TGCTCAAGCAGATTTATCGCCAGCAGCTCCGAATAGCGCCCTTCCCCTTGCCCGGCGTTAATGATTTGCC
CAAACAGGTCGCTGAAATGCGGCTGGTGCGCTTCATCCGGGCGAAAGAACCCCGTATTGGCAAATATTGA
CGGCCAGTTAAGCCATTCATGCCAGTAGGCGCGCGGACGAAAGTAAACCCACTGGTGATACCATTCGCGA
GCCTCCGGATGACGACCGTAGTGATGAATCTCTCCTGGCGGGAACAGCAAAATATCACCCGGTCGGCAAA
CAAATTCTCGTCCCTGATTTTTCACCACCCCCTGACCGCGAATGGTGAGATTGAGAATATAACCTTTCAT
TCCCAGCGGTCGGTCGATAAAAAAATCGAGATAACCGTTGGCCTCAATCGGCGTTAAACCCGCCACCAGA
TGGGCATTAAACGAGTATCCCGGCAGCAGGGGATCATTTTGCGCTTCAGCCATACTTTTCATACTCCCGC
CATTCAGAGAAGAAACCAATTGTCCATATTGCATCAGACATTGCCGTCACTGCGTCTTTTACTGGCTCTT
CTCGCTAACCAAACCGGTAACCCCGCTTATTAAAAGCATTCTGTAACAAAGCGGGACCAAAGCCATGACA
AAAACGCGTAACAAAAGTGTCTATAATCACGGCAGAAAAGTCCACATTGATTATTTGCACGGCGTCACAC
TTTGCTATGCCATAGCATTTTTATCCATAAGATTAGCGGATCCTACCTGACGCTTTTTATCGCAACTCTC
TACTGTTTCTCCATACCCGTTTTTTTGGGAATTCGAGCTCTAAGGAGGTTATAAAAAATGGATAAGAAAT
ACTCAATAGGCTTAGATATCGGCACAAATAGCGTCGGATGGGCGGTGATCACTGATGAATATAAGGTTCC
GTCTAAAAAGTTCAAGGTTCTGGGAAATACAGACCGCCACAGTATCAAAAAAAATCTTATAGGGGCTCTT
TTATTTGACAGTGGAGAGACAGCGGAAGCGACTCGTCTCAAACGGACAGCTCGTAGAAGGTATACACGTC
GGAAGAATCGTATTTGTTATCTACAGGAGATTTTTTCAAATGAGATGGCGAAAGTAGATGATAGTTTCTT
TCATCGACTTGAAGAGTCTTTTTTGGTGGAAGAAGACAAGAAGCATGAACGTCATCCTATTTTTGGAAAT
ATAGTAGATGAAGTTGCTTATCATGAGAAATATCCAACTATCTATCATCTGCGAAAAAAATTGGTAGATT
CTACTGATAAAGCGGATTTGCGCTTAATCTATTTGGCCTTAGCGCATATGATTAAGTTTCGTGGTCATTT
TTTGATTGAGGGAGATTTAAATCCTGATAATAGTGATGTGGACAAACTATTTATCCAGTTGGTACAAACC
TACAATCAATTATTTGAAGAAAACCCTATTAACGCAAGTGGAGTAGATGCTAAAGCGATTCTTTCTGCAC
GATTGAGTAAATCAAGACGATTAGAAAATCTCATTGCTCAGCTCCCCGGTGAGAAGAAAAATGGCTTATT
TGGGAATCTCATTGCTTTGTCATTGGGTTTGACCCCTAATTTTAAATCAAATTTTGATTTGGCAGAAGAT
GCTAAATTACAGCTTTCAAAAGATACTTACGATGATGATTTAGATAATTTATTGGCGCAAATTGGAGATC
AATATGCTGATTTGTTTTTGGCAGCTAAGAATTTATCAGATGCTATTTTACTTTCAGATATCCTAAGAGT
AAATACTGAAATAACTAAGGCTCCCCTATCAGCTTCAATGATTAAACGCTACGATGAACATCATCAAGAC
TTGACTCTTTTAAAAGCTTTAGTTCGACAACAACTTCCAGAAAAGTATAAAGAAATCTTTTTTGATCAAT
CAAAAAACGGATATGCAGGTTATATTGATGGGGGAGCTAGCCAAGAAGAATTTTATAAATTTATCAAACC
AATTTTAGAAAAAATGGATGGTACTGAGGAATTATTGGTGAAACTAAATCGTGAAGATTTGCTGCGCAAG
CAACGGACCTTTGACAACGGCTCTATTCCCCATCAAATTCACTTGGGTGAGCTGCATGCTATTTTGAGAA
GACAAGAAGACTTTTATCCATTTTTAAAAGACAATCGTGAGAAGATTGAAAAAATCTTGACTTTTCGAAT
TCCTTATTATGTTGGTCCATTGGCGCGTGGCAATAGTCGTTTTGCATGGATGACTCGGAAGTCTGAAGAA
ACAATTACCCCATGGAATTTTGAAGAAGTTGTCGATAAAGGTGCTTCAGCTCAATCATTTATTGAACGCA
TGACAAACTTTGATAAAAATCTTCCAAATGAAAAAGTACTACCAAAACATAGTTTGCTTTATGAGTATTT
TACGGTTTATAACGAATTGACAAAGGTCAAATATGTTACTGAAGGAATGCGAAAACCAGCATTTCTTTCA
GGTGAACAGAAGAAAGCCATTGTTGATTTACTCTTCAAAACAAATCGAAAAGTAACCGTTAAGCAATTAA
AAGAAGATTATTTCAAAAAAATAGAATGTTTTGATAGTGTTGAAATTTCAGGAGTTGAAGATAGATTTAA
TGCTTCATTAGGTACCTACCATGATTTGCTAAAAATTATTAAAGATAAAGATTTTTTGGATAATGAAGAA
AATGAAGATATCTTAGAGGATATTGTTTTAACATTGACCTTATTTGAAGATAGGGAGATGATTGAGGAAA
GACTTAAAACATATGCTCACCTCTTTGATGATAAGGTGATGAAACAGCTTAAACGTCGCCGTTATACTGG
TTGGGGACGTTTGTCTCGAAAATTGATTAATGGTATTAGGGATAAGCAATCTGGCAAAACAATATTAGAT
TTTTTGAAATCAGATGGTTTTGCCAATCGCAATTTTATGCAGCTGATCCATGATGATAGTTTGACATTTA
AAGAAGACATTCAAAAAGCACAAGTGTCTGGACAAGGCGATAGTTTACATGAACATATTGCAAATTTAGC
TGGTAGCCCTGCTATTAAAAAAGGTATTTTACAGACTGTAAAAGTTGTTGATGAATTGGTCAAAGTAATG
GGGCGGCATAAGCCAGAAAATATCGTTATTGAAATGGCACGTGAAAATCAGACAACTCAAAAGGGCCAGA
AAAATTCGCGAGAGCGTATGAAACGAATCGAAGAAGGTATCAAAGAATTAGGAAGTCAGATTCTTAAAGA
GCATCCTGTTGAAAATACTCAATTGCAAAATGAAAAGCTCTATCTCTATTATCTCCAAAATGGAAGAGAC
ATGTATGTGGACCAAGAATTAGATATTAATCGTTTAAGTGATTATGATGTCGATCACATTGTTCCACAAA
GTTTCCTTAAAGACGATTCAATAGACAATAAGGTCTTAACGCGTTCTGATAAAAATCGTGGTAAATCGGA
TAACGTTCCAAGTGAAGAAGTAGTCAAAAAGATGAAAAACTATTGGAGACAACTTCTAAACGCCAAGTTA
ATCACTCAACGTAAGTTTGATAATTTAACGAAAGCTGAACGTGGAGGTTTGAGTGAACTTGATAAAGCTG
GTTTTATCAAACGCCAATTGGTTGAAACTCGCCAAATCACTAAGCATGTGGCACAAATTTTGGATAGTCG
CATGAATACTAAATACGATGAAAATGATAAACTTATTCGAGAGGTTAAAGTGATTACCTTAAAATCTAAA
TTAGTTTCTGACTTCCGAAAAGATTTCCAATTCTATAAAGTACGTGAGATTAACAATTACCATCATGCCC
ATGATGCGTATCTAAATGCCGTCGTTGGAACTGCTTTGATTAAGAAATATCCAAAACTTGAATCGGAGTT
TGTCTATGGTGATTATAAAGTTTATGATGTTCGTAAAATGATTGCTAAGTCTGAGCAAGAAATAGGCAAA
GCAACCGCAAAATATTTCTTTTACTCTAATATCATGAACTTCTTCAAAACAGAAATTACACTTGCAAATG
GAGAGATTCGCAAACGCCCTCTAATCGAAACTAATGGGGAAACTGGAGAAATTGTCTGGGATAAAGGGCG
AGATTTTGCCACAGTGCGCAAAGTATTGTCCATGCCCCAAGTCAATATTGTCAAGAAAACAGAAGTACAG
ACAGGCGGATTCTCCAAGGAGTCAATTTTACCAAAAAGAAATTCGGACAAGCTTATTGCTCGTAAAAAAG
ACTGGGATCCAAAAAAATATGGTGGTTTTGATAGTCCAACGGTAGCTTATTCAGTCCTAGTGGTTGCTAA
GGTGGAAAAAGGGAAATCGAAGAAGTTAAAATCCGTTAAAGAGTTACTAGGGATCACAATTATGGAAAGA
AGTTCCTTTGAAAAAAATCCGATTGACTTTTTAGAAGCTAAAGGATATAAGGAAGTTAAAAAAGACTTAA
TCATTAAACTACCTAAATATAGTCTTTTTGAGTTAGAAAACGGTCGTAAACGGATGCTGGCTAGTGCCGG
AGAATTACAAAAAGGAAATGAGCTGGCTCTGCCAAGCAAATATGTGAATTTTTTATATTTAGCTAGTCAT
TATGAAAAGTTGAAGGGTAGTCCAGAAGATAACGAACAAAAACAATTGTTTGTGGAGCAGCATAAGCATT
ATTTAGATGAGATTATTGAGCAAATCAGTGAATTTTCTAAGCGTGTTATTTTAGCAGATGCCAATTTAGA
TAAAGTTCTTAGTGCATATAACAAACATAGAGACAAACCAATACGTGAACAAGCAGAAAATATTATTCAT
TTATTTACGTTGACGAATCTTGGAGCTCCCGCTGCTTTTAAATATTTTGATACAACAATTGATCGTAAAC
GATATACGTCTACAAAAGAAGTTTTAGATGCCACTCTTATCCATCAATCCATCACTGGTCTTTATGAAAC
ACGCATTGATTTGAGTCAGCTAGGAGGTGACTGAAGTATATTTTAGATGAAGATTATTTCTTAATCTAGA
GGATCCCCGGGTACCGAGCTCGAATTCGTAATCATGTCATAGCTGTTTCCTGTGTGAAATTGTTATCCGC
TCACAATTCCACACAACATACGAGCCGGAAGCATAAAGTGTAAAGCCTGGGGTGCCTAATGAGTGAGCTA
ACTCACATTAATTGCGTTGCGCTCACTGCCCGCTTTCCAGTCGGGAAACCTGTCGTGCCAGCTGCATTAA
TGAATCGGCCAACGCGCGGGGAGAGGCGGTTTGCGTATTGGGCGCTAGCGGAGTGTATACTGGCTTACTA
TGTTGGCACTGATGAGGGTGTCAGTGAAGTGCTTCATGTGGCAGGAGAAAAAAGGCTGCACCGGTGCGTC
AGCAGAATATGTGATACAGGATATATTCCGCTTCCTCGCTCACTGACTCGCTACGCTCGGTCGTTCGACT
GCGGCGAGCGGAAATGGCTTACGAACGGGGCGGAGATTTCCTGGAAGATGCCAGGAAGATACTTAACAGG
GAAGTGAGAGGGCCGCGGCAAAGCCGTTTTTCCATAGGCTCCGCCCCCCTGACAAGCATCACGAAATCTG
ACGCTCAAATCAGTGGTGGCGAAACCCGACAGGACTATAAAGATACCAGGCGTTTCCCCCTGGCGGCTCC
CTCGTGCGCTCTCCTGTTCCTGCCTTTCGGTTTACCGGTGTCATTCCGCTGTTATGGCCGCGTTTGTCTC
ATTCCACGCCTGACACTCAGTTCCGGGTAGGCAGTTCGCTCCAAGCTGGACTGTATGCACGAACCCCCCG
TTCAGTCCGACCGCTGCGCCTTATCCGGTAACTATCGTCTTGAGTCCAACCCGGAAAGACATGCAAAAGC
ACCACTGGCAGCAGCCACTGGTAATTGATTTAGAGGAGTTAGTCTTGAAGTCATGCGCCGGTTAAGGCTA
AACTGAAAGGACAAGTTTTGGTGACTGCGCTCCTCCAAGCCAGTTACCTCGGTTCAAAGAGTTGGTAGCT
CAGAGAACCTTCGAAAAACCGCCCTGCAAGGCGGTTTTTTCGTTTTCAGAGCAAGAGATTACGCGCAGAC
CAAAACGATCTCAAGAAGATCATCTTATTAATCAGATAAAATATTTCTAGGCACCAATAACTGCCTTAAA
AAAATTACGCCCCGCCCTGCCACTCATCGCAGTACTGTTGTAATTCATTAAGCATTCTGCCGACATGGAA
GCCATCACAAACGGCATGATGAACCTGAATCGCCAGCGGCATCAGCACCTTGTCGCCTTGCGTATAATAT
TTGCCCATGGTGAAAACGGGGGCGAAGAAGTTGTCCATATTGGCCACGTTTAAATCAAAACTGGTGAAAC
TCACCCAGGGATTGGCTGAGACGAAAAACATATTCTCAATAAACCCTTTAGGGAAATAGGCCAGGTTTTC
ACCGTAACACGCCACATCTTGCGAATATATGTGTAGAAACTGCCGGAAATCGTCGTGGTATTCACTCCAG
AGCGATGAAAACGTTTCAGTTTGCTCATGGAAAACGGTGTAACAAGGGTGAACACTATCCCATATCACCA
GCTCACCGTCTTTCATTGCCATACG
Features (pLannotate 1.2.2; 17 found; start..end, strand, type, name):
    220..322     -  promoter       cat promoter: promoter of the E. coli cat gene encoding chloramphenicol acetyltransferase
    443..584     +  mobile_element IS1 (fragment): prokaryotic transposable element IS1
    587..741     -  CDS            lacZα (fragment): LacZα fragment of β-galactosidase; lacZ fragment
    744..761     -  misc_feature   MCS (fragment): pUC18/19 multiple cloning site
    762..818     -  promoter       AmpR promoter (fragment): bla
    858..1733    -  CDS            araC: ARAC_ECOLI - Experimental evidence at protein level: Swiss-Prot protein existence level 1. Transcription factor that regulates the expression of several genes involved in the transport and metabolism of L-arabinose (PubMed:4362626, PubMed:328165, PubMed:6251457, PubMed:2962192, PubMed:6319708, PubMed:2231717, PubMed:1447222). Functions both as a positive and a negative regulator (PubMed:328165, PubMed:6251457). In the presence of arabinose, activates the expression of the araBAD, araE, araFGH and araJ promoters (PubMed:4362626, PubMed:328165, PubMed:6251457, PubMed:2962192, PubMed:6319708, Pub
   1760..2044    +  promoter       araBAD promoter: araBAD; promoter of the L-arabinose operon of E. coli; the araC regulatory gene is transcribed in the opposite direction (Guzman et al., 1995)
   2088..6194    +  CDS            Cas9: Cas9 (Csn1) endonuclease from the Streptococcus pyogenes Type II CRISPR/Cas system generates RNA-guided double strand breaks in DNA
   6225..6257    -  misc_feature   MCS (fragment): pUC18/19 multiple cloning site
   6290..6306    -  protein_bind   lac operator: The lac repressor binds to the lac operator to inhibit transcription in E. coli. This inhibition can be relieved by adding lactose or isopropyl-β-D-thiogalactopyranoside (IPTG). lac repressor encoded by lacI
   6314..6344    -  promoter       lac promoter: promoter for the E. coli lac operon
   6359..6380    -  protein_bind   CAP binding site: CAP binding activates transcription in the presence of cAMP. E. coli catabolite activator protein
   6393..6485    -  CDS            lacI (fragment): lac repressor; lacI; The lac repressor binds to the lac operator to inhibit transcription in E. coli. This inhibition can be relieved by adding lactose or isopropyl-β-D-thiogalactopyranoside (IPTG).
   6486..6507    +  misc_feature   bom (fragment): basis of mobility region from pBR322
   6606..6661    -  rep_origin     RSF ori (fragment): Plasmids containing the RSF 1030 origin of replication can be propagated in E. coli cells that contain additional plasmids with compatible origins.
   6749..7294    -  rep_origin     p15A ori: Plasmids containing the medium-copy-number p15A origin of replication can be propagated in E. coli cells that contain a second plasmid with the ColE1 origin.
   7355..219     -  CDS            CmR (across the origin): chloramphenicol acetyltransferase; cat; confers resistance to chloramphenicol
