[The description below was written by a language model from this plasmid's Addgene catalogue record and pLannotate feature annotations shown in this document.]
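Description:
pSU-araC-Cas9 is a bacterial expression and CRISPR plasmid of about 7.8 kb, built for genome editing in Escherichia coli. It replicates from a p15A origin and is selected with chloramphenicol through a cat (CmR) gene driven by its own cat promoter. The catalogue entry lists it as high copy, whereas the feature annotation describes p15A as a medium-copy origin. In either case, p15A is compatible with ColE1-type replicons, so the plasmid can be maintained in the same cell as a second plasmid. The backbone also carries leftovers of a pUC-style cloning region: fragments of lacZα and the multiple cloning site, a lac promoter/operator with a CAP binding site, and short fragments annotated as lacI, bom, IS1, RSF ori and the AmpR promoter. These appear to be vestigial sequences rather than functional parts of the design.

The payload is the Streptococcus pyogenes Cas9 endonuclease coding sequence, inserted by Gibson assembly downstream of the araBAD promoter. The araC regulator gene is transcribed divergently from the adjacent region, as in the native arabinose operon. AraC holds the promoter off without L-arabinose and activates it when the sugar is present, so Cas9 production is inducible rather than constitutive, which matches the depositor's comment. No guide RNA cassette, recombination functions or repair template are annotated, so those components would have to come from elsewhere, such as a compatible companion plasmid. The stated purpose is multigene editing of the E. coli genome with the CRISPR-Cas9 system, with this plasmid providing arabinose-controlled expression of the nuclease.
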