Addgene plasmid #120423: pSU-araC-Cas9
Purpose: Multigene editing in the Escherichia coli genome using the CRISPR-Cas9 system
Depositing lab: Sheng Yang. Depositing organization: CAS Center for Excellence in Molecular Plant Sciences ("CEMPS"). Publication: Multigene editing in the Escherichia coli genome using the CRISPR-Cas9 system. Jiang Y, Chen B, Duan C, Sun B, Yang J, Yang S. Appl Environ Microbiol. 2015 Jan 30. pii: AEM.04023-14. 10.1128/AEM.04023-14 PubMed 25636838.
Backbone
  Vector backbone: p15A
  Vector type: Bacterial Expression, CRISPR
Growth in bacteria
  Bacterial resistance: Chloramphenicol, 25 μg/mL
  Growth temperature: 37°C
  Growth strain: DH5alpha
  Copy number: High Copy
Gene/Insert
  Gene/Insert name: Cas9
  Promoter: araBAD
  Cloning method: Gibson Cloning
  Sequencing primers: 5′ pBAD Forward
Terms and licenses: Academic/Nonprofit Terms; Industry Terms: Not Available to Industry
Depositor comments: an arabinose-inducible promoter to express Cas9
How to cite: pSU-araC-Cas9 was a gift from Sheng Yang (Addgene plasmid # 120423 ; http://n2t.net/addgene:120423 ; RRID:Addgene_120423)
